Addgene plasmid #15963: p405GAL1
Depositing lab: Nicolas Buchler & Fred Cross. Depositing organization: Rockefeller University.
Backbone
  Vector backbone: pRS405
  Backbone manufacturer: Sikorski & Hieter, Genetics 122:19-27 (1989)
  Backbone size w/o insert (bp): 3814
  Vector type: Bacterial Expression, Yeast Expression
  Selectable markers: LEU2
Growth in bacteria
  Bacterial resistance: Ampicillin, 100 μg/mL
  Growth temperature: 37°C
  Growth strain: DH5alpha
  Copy number: High Copy
Gene/Insert
  Gene/Insert name: p405GAL1 (alt name: Galactokinase)
  Species: S. cerevisiae (budding yeast)
  Insert size (bp): 2380
  Mutation: GAL1 promoter is between SacI and XbaI restriction sites.
  Entrez Gene: GAL1 (a.k.a. YBR020W)
  Cloning method: Restriction Enzyme; 5′ cloning site BglI (not destroyed); 3′ cloning site BglI (not destroyed)
  Sequencing primers: 5′ M13 Reverse
Resource information
  A portion of this plasmid was derived from a plasmid made by: Insert was cut from Mumberg plasmid p415GAL1, which was obtained from ATCC.
Terms and licenses: Academic/Nonprofit Terms; Industry Terms: Not Available to Industry
Depositor comments: Mumberg D, Muller R, Funk M. Nucleic Acids Res. 25:5767-8 (1994).
How to cite: p405GAL1 was a gift from Nicolas Buchler & Fred Cross (Addgene plasmid # 15963 ; http://n2t.net/addgene:15963 ; RRID:Addgene_15963)
