[The description below was written by a language model from this plasmid's Addgene catalogue record and pLannotate feature annotations shown in this document.]
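Description:
p405GAL1 is a yeast integrating expression vector built on the pRS405 backbone, a shuttle plasmid that replicates in E. coli but carries no yeast origin or centromere in the annotated feature table. It therefore has to integrate into the Saccharomyces cerevisiae genome to be stably maintained. In bacteria it is propagated at high copy from a ColE1/pUC-type origin under ampicillin selection (AmpR with its bla promoter). An f1 origin is also present, which allows single-stranded DNA production. In yeast, selection relies on the LEU2 auxotrophic marker, expressed from its own promoter, which complements leucine auxotrophy. The short NFS1, YO192, bom, rop and lacI fragments in the annotation appear to be flanking genomic sequence and backbone remnants rather than functional parts.

The payload is an empty expression cassette transferred as a BglI fragment from the Mumberg-series centromeric plasmid p415GAL1. It consists of the S. cerevisiae GAL1 promoter, which lies between the SacI and XbaI sites, followed by a pBluescript-derived multiple cloning site and the CYC1 transcription terminator. Although the catalogue entry lists galactokinase as an alternative insert name, the feature table shows only the GAL1 promoter and no GAL1 coding sequence. The promoter is regulated by Gal4, so a gene cloned into the polylinker can be induced with galactose. The cassette sits within the lacZα/lac promoter region of the backbone and is flanked by T7 and T3 promoters.

The record does not state a specific application. The design suits stable, integrated, galactose-inducible expression of a gene of interest in leu2 yeast strains, as an alternative to the episomal parent vector.
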