Features (pLannotate 1.2.2; 21 found; start..end, strand, type, name):
    137..187     +  misc_feature   bom (fragment): basis of mobility region from pBR322
    200..301     +  CDS            NFS1 (fragment): NFS1_YEAST - Also known as SPL1 From Saccharomyces cerevisiae (strain ATCC 204508 / S288c) (Baker's yeast).
    663..1757    -  CDS            LEU2: 3-isopropylmalate dehydrogenase, required for leucine biosynthesis; S. cerevisiae LEU2; yeast auxotrophic marker
   1770..2174    -  promoter       LEU2 promoter: S. cerevisiae LEU2
   2314..2391    -  CDS            YO192_YEAST (fragment): Experimental evidence at protein level: Swiss-Prot protein existence level 1. From Saccharomyces cerevisiae (strain ATCC 204508 / S288c) (Baker's yeast).
   2421..2473    +  misc_feature   bom (fragment): basis of mobility region from pBR322
   2474..2929    -  rep_origin     f1 ori (sequence partly withheld): f1 bacteriophage origin of replication; arrow indicates direction of (+) strand synthesis
   2937..3092    -  CDS            lacZα (fragment): LacZα fragment of β-galactosidase; lacZ fragment
   3100..3118    +  promoter       T7 promoter: promoter for bacteriophage T7 RNA polymerase
   3137..3384    -  terminator     CYC1 terminator: S. cerevisiae CYC1; transcription terminator for CYC1
   3385..3453    -  misc_feature   MCS (fragment): pBluescript multiple cloning site
   3468..3909    -  promoter       GAL1 promoter: S. cerevisiae GAL1; inducible promoter, regulated by Gal4
   3933..3951    -  promoter       T3 promoter: promoter for bacteriophage T3 RNA polymerase
   3996..4012    -  protein_bind   lac operator: The lac repressor binds to the lac operator to inhibit transcription in E. coli. This inhibition can be relieved by adding lactose or isopropyl-β-D-thiogalactopyranoside (IPTG). lac repressor encoded by lacI
   4020..4050    -  promoter       lac promoter: promoter for the E. coli lac operon
   4065..4086    -  protein_bind   CAP binding site: CAP binding activates transcription in the presence of cAMP. E. coli catabolite activator protein
   4099..4191    -  CDS            lacI (fragment): lac repressor; lacI; The lac repressor binds to the lac operator to inhibit transcription in E. coli. This inhibition can be relieved by adding lactose or isopropyl-β-D-thiogalactopyranoside (IPTG).
   4374..4962    -  rep_origin     ori: high-copy-number ColE1/pMB1/pBR322/pUC origin of replication
   5133..5993    -  CDS            AmpR: β-lactamase; bla; confers resistance to ampicillin, carbenicillin, and related antibiotics
   5994..6098    -  promoter       AmpR promoter: bla
   6193..35      +  CDS            rop (fragment) (across the origin): Rop protein, which maintains plasmids at low copy number; rop
>Addgene plasmid #15963 | p405GAL1 | depositor full sequence | sequence record 8448 | Author sequence
TCGCGCGTTTCGGTGATGACGGTGAAAACCTCTGACACATGCAGCTCCCGGAGACGGTCACAGCTTGTCT
GTAAGCGGATGCCGGGAGCAGACAAGCCCGTCAGGGCGCGTCAGCGGGTGTTGGCGGGTGTCGGGGCTGG
CTTAACTATGCGGCATCAGAGCAGATTGTACTGAGAGTGCACCATATCGACTACGTCGTAAGGCCGTTTC
TGACAGAGTAAAATTCTTGAGGGAACTTTCACCATTATGGGAAATGGTTCAAGAAGGTATTGACTTAAAC
TCCATCAAATGGTCAGGTCATTGAGTGTTTTTTATTTGTTGTATTTTTTTTTTTTTAGAGAAAATCCTCC
AATATCAAATTAGGAATCGTAGTTTCATGATTTTCTGTTACACCTAACTTTTTGTGTGGTGCCCTCCTCC
TTGTCAATATTAATGTTAAAGTGCAATTCTTTTTCCTTATCACGTTGAGCCATTAGTATCAATTTGCTTA
CCTGTATTCCTTTACTATCCTCCTTTTTCTCCTTCTTGATAAATGTATGTAGATTGCGTATATAGTTTCG
TCTACCCTATGAACATATTCCATTTTGTAATTTCGTGTCGTTTCTATTATGAATTTCATTTATAAAGTTT
ATGTACAAATATCATAAAAAAAGAGAATCTTTTTAAGCAAGGATTTTCTTAACTTCTTCGGCGACAGCAT
CACCGACTTCGGTGGTACTGTTGGAACCACCTAAATCACCAGTTCTGATACCTGCATCCAAAACCTTTTT
AACTGCATCTTCAATGGCCTTACCTTCTTCAGGCAAGTTCAATGACAATTTCAACATCATTGCAGCAGAC
AAGATAGTGGCGATAGGGTCAACCTTATTCTTTGGCAAATCTGGAGCAGAACCGTGGCATGGTTCGTACA
AACCAAATGCGGTGTTCTTGTCTGGCAAAGAGGCCAAGGACGCAGATGGCAACAAACCCAAGGAACCTGG
GATAACGGAGGCTTCATCGGAGATGATATCACCAAACATGTTGCTGGTGATTATAATACCATTTAGGTGG
GTTGGGTTCTTAACTAGGATCATGGCGGCAGAATCAATCAATTGATGTTGAACCTTCAATGTAGGGAATT
CGTTCTTGATGGTTTCCTCCACAGTTTTTCTCCATAATCTTGAAGAGGCCAAAACATTAGCTTTATCCAA
GGACCAAATAGGCAATGGTGGCTCATGTTGTAGGGCCATGAAAGCGGCCATTCTTGTGATTCTTTGCACT
TCTGGAACGGTGTATTGTTCACTATCCCAAGCGACACCATCACCATCGTCTTCCTTTCTCTTACCAAAGT
AAATACCTCCCACTAATTCTCTGACAACAACGAAGTCAGTACCTTTAGCAAATTGTGGCTTGATTGGAGA
TAAGTCTAAAAGAGAGTCGGATGCAAAGTTACATGGTCTTAAGTTGGCGTACAATTGAAGTTCTTTACGG
ATTTTTAGTAAACCTTGTTCAGGTCTAACACTACCGGTACCCCATTTAGGACCACCCACAGCACCTAACA
AAACGGCATCAACCTTCTTGGAGGCTTCCAGCGCCTCATCTGGAAGTGGGACACCTGTAGCATCGATAGC
AGCACCACCAATTAAATGATTTTCGAAATCGAACTTGACATTGGAACGAACATCAGAAATAGCTTTAAGA
ACCTTAATGGCTTCGGCTGTGATTTCTTGACCAACGTGGTCACCTGGCAAAACGACGATCTTCTTAGGGG
CAGACATAGGGGCAGACATTAGAATGGTATATCCTTGAAATATATATATATATTGCTGAAATGTAAAAGG
TAAGAAAAGTTAGAAAGTAAGACGATTGCTAACCACCTATTGGAAAAAACAATAGGTCCTTAAATAATAT
TGTCAACTTCAAGTATTGTGATGCAAGCATTTAGTCATGAACGCTTCTCTATTCTATATGAAAAGCCGGT
TCCGGCCTCTCACCTTTCCTTTTTCTCCCAATTTTTCAGTTGAAAAAGGTATATGCGTCAGGCGACCTCT
GAAATTAACAAAAAATTTCCAGTCATCGAATTTGATTCTGTGCGATAGCGCCCCTGTGTGTTCTCGTTAT
GTTGAGGAAAAAAATAATGGTTGCTAAGAGATTCGAACTCTTGCATCTTACGATACCTGAGTATTCCCAC
AGTTAACTGCGGTCAAGATATTTCTTGAATCAGGCGCCTTAGACCGCTCGGCCAAACAACCAATTACTTG
TTGAGAAATAGAGTATAATTATCCTATAAATATAACGTTTTTGAACACACATGAACAAGGAAGTACAGGA
CAATTGATTTTGAAGAGAATGTGGATTTTGATGTAATTGTTGGGATTCCATTTTTAATAAGGCAATAATA
TTAGGTATGTGGATATACTAGAAGTTCTCCTCGACCGTCGATATGCGGTGTGAAATACCGCACAGATGCG
TAAGGAGAAAATACCGCATCAGGAAATTGTAAACGTTAATATTTTGTTAAAATTCGCGTTAAATTTTTGT
TAAATCAGCTCATTTTTTAACCAATAGGCCGAAATCGGCAAAATCCCTTATAAATCAAAAGAATAGACCG
AGATAGGGT
[37 nt withheld, positions 2600-2636]
AAAGAACGTGGACTCCAACGTCAAAGG
[49 nt withheld, positions 2664-2712]
T
[91 nt withheld, positions 2714-2804]
G
[124 nt withheld, positions 2806-2929]
CGCGCCATTCGCCATTCAGGCTGCGCAACTGTTGGGAAGGGCGATCGGTGCGGGCCTCTTCGCTATTACG
CCAGCTGGCGAAAGGGGGATGTGCTGCAAGGCGATTAAGTTGGGTAACGCCAGGGTTTTCCCAGTCACGA
CGTTGTAAAACGACGGCCAGTGAGCGCGCGTAATACGACTCACTATAGGGCGAATTGGGTACCGGCCGCA
AATTAAAGCCTTCGAGCGTCCCAAAACCTTCTCAAGCAAGGTTTTCAGTATAATGTTACATGCGTACACG
CGTCTGTACAGAAAAAAAAGAAAAATTTGAAATATAAATAACGTTCTTAATACTAACATAACTATAAAAA
AATAAATAGGGACCTAGACTTCAGGTTGTCTAACTCCTTCCTTTTCGGTTAGAGCGGATGTGGGGGGAGG
GCGTGAATGTAAGCGTGACATAACTAATTACATGACTCGAGGTCGACGGTATCGATAAGCTTGATATCGA
ATTCCTGCAGCCCGGGGGATCCACTAGTTCTAGAATCCGGGGTTTTTTCTCCTTGACGTTAAAGTATAGA
GGTATATTAACAATTTTTTGTTGATACTTTTATTACATTTGAATAAGAAGTAATACAAACCGAAAATGTT
GAAAGTATTAGTTAAAGTGGTTATGCAGTTTTTGCATTTATATATCTGTTAATAGATCAAAAATCATCGC
TTCGCTGATTAATTACCCCAGAAATAAGGCTAAAAAACTAATCGCATTATCATCCTATGGTTGTTAATTT
GATTCGTTCATTTGAAGGTTTGTGGGGCCAGGTTACTGCCAATTTTTCCTCTTCATAACCATAAAAGCTA
GTATTGTAGAATCTTTATTGTTCGGAGCAGTGCGGCGCGAGGCACATCTGCGTTTCAGGAACGCGACCGG
TGAAGACGAGGACGCACGGAGGAGAGTCTTCCTTCGGAGGGCTGTCACCCGCTCGGCGGCTTCTAATCCG
TACTAGAGCTCCAGCTTTTGTTCCCTTTAGTGAGGGTTAATTGCGCGCTTGGCGTAATCATGGTCATAGC
TGTTTCCTGTGTGAAATTGTTATCCGCTCACAATTCCACACAACATAGGAGCCGGAAGCATAAAGTGTAA
AGCCTGGGGTGCCTAATGAGTGAGGTAACTCACATTAATTGCGTTGCGCTCACTGCCCGCTTTCCAGTCG
GGAAACCTGTCGTGCCAGCTGCATTAATGAATCGGCCAACGCGCGGGGAGAGGCGGTTTGCGTATTGGGC
GCTCTTCCGCTTCCTCGCTCACTGACTCGCTGCGCTCGGTCGTTCGGCTGCGGCGAGCGGTATCAGCTCA
CTCAAAGGCGGTAATACGGTTATCCACAGAATCAGGGGATAACGCAGGAAAGAACATGTGAGCAAAAGGC
CAGCAAAAGGCCAGGAACCGTAAAAAGGCCGCGTTGCTGGCGTTTTTCCATAGGCTCCGCCCCCCTGACG
AGCATCACAAAAATCGACGCTCAAGTCAGAGGTGGCGAAACCCGACAGGACTATAAAGATACCAGGCGTT
TCCCCCTGGAAGCTCCCTCGTGCGCTCTCCTGTTCCGACCCTGCCGCTTACCGGATACCTGTCCGCCTTT
CTCCCTTCGGGAAGCGTGGCGCTTTCTCATAGCTCACGCTGTAGGTATCTCAGTTCGGTGTAGGTCGTTC
GCTCCAAGCTGGGCTGTGTGCACGAACCCCCCGTTCAGCCCGACCGCTGCGCCTTATCCGGTAACTATCG
TCTTGAGTCCAACCCGGTAAGACACGACTTATCGCCACTGGCAGCAGCCACTGGTAACAGGATTAGCAGA
GCGAGGTATGTAGGCGGTGCTACAGAGTTCTTGAAGTGGTGGCCTAACTACGGCTACACTAGAAGGACAG
TATTTGGTATCTGCGCTCTGCTGAAGCCAGTTACCTTCGGAAAAAGAGTTGGTAGCTCTTGATCCGGCAA
ACAAACCACCGCTGGTAGCGGTGGTTTTTTTGTTTGCAAGCAGCAGATTACGCGCAGAAAAAAAGGATCT
CAAGAAGATCCTTTGATCTTTTCTACGGGGTCTGACGCTCAGTGGAACGAAAACTCACGTTAAGGGATTT
TGGTCATGAGATTATCAAAAAGGATCTTCACCTAGATCCTTTTAAATTAAAAATGAAGTTTTAAATCAAT
CTAAAGTATATATGAGTAAACTTGGTCTGACAGTTACCAATGCTTAATCAGTGAGGCACCTATCTCAGCG
ATCTGTCTATTTCGTTCATCCATAGTTGCCTGACTCCCCGTCGTGTAGATAACTACGATACGGGAGGGCT
TACCATCTGGCCCCAGTGCTGCAATGATACCGCGAGACCCACGCTCACCGGCTCCAGATTTATCAGCAAT
AAACCAGCCAGCCGGAAGGGCCGAGCGCAGAAGTGGTCCTGCAACTTTATCCGCCTCCATCCAGTCTATT
AATTGTTGCCGGGAAGCTAGAGTAAGTAGTTCGCCAGTTAATAGTTTGCGCAACGTTGTTGCCATTGCTA
CAGGCATCGTGGTGTCACGCTCGTCGTTTGGTATGGCTTCATTCAGCTCCGGTTCCCAACGATCAAGGCG
AGTTACATGATCCCCCATGTTGTGCAAAAAAGCGGTTAGCTCCTTCGGTCCTCCGATCGTTGTCAGAAGT
AAGTTGGCCGCAGTGTTATCACTCATGGTTATGGCAGCACTGCATAATTCTCTTACTGTCATGCCATCCG
TAAGATGCTTTTCTGTGACTGGTGAGTACTCAACCAAGTCATTCTGAGAATAGTGTATGCGGCGACCGAG
TTGCTCTTGCCCGGCGTCAATACGGGATAATACCGCGCCACATAGCAGAACTTTAAAAGTGCTCATCATT
GGAAAACGTTCTTCGGGGCGAAAACTCTCAAGGATCTTACCGCTGTTGAGATCCAGTTCGATGTAACCCA
CTCGTGCACCCAACTGATCTTCAGCATCTTTTACTTTCACCAGCGTTTCTGGGTGAGCAAAAACAGGAAG
GCAAAATGCCGCAAAAAAGGGAATAAGGGCGACACGGAAATGTTGAATACTCATACTCTTCCTTTTTCAA
TATTATTGAAGCATTTATCAGGGTTATTGTCTCATGAGCGGATACATATTTGAATGTATTTAGAAAAATA
AACAAATAGGGGTTCCGCGCACATTTCCCCGAAAAGTGCCACCTGACGTCTAAGAAACCATTATTATCAT
GACATTAACCTATAAAAATAGGCGTATCACGAGGCCCTTTCGTC
