>Addgene plasmid #15963 | p405GAL1 | addgene partial sequence | sequence record 22329 | 15963 with M13R
TTTACCCTCACTAAAGGGACAAAAGCTGGAGCTCTAGTACGGATTAGAAGCCGCCGAGCGGGTGACAGCC
CTCCGAAGGAAGACTCTCCTCCGTGCGTCCTCGTCTTCACCGGTCGCGTTCCTGAAACGCAGATGTGCCT
CGCGCCGCACTGCTCCGAACAATAAAGATTCTACAATACTAGCTTTTATGGTTATGAAGAGGAAAAATTG
GCAGTAACCTGGCCCCACAAACCTTCAAATGAACGAATCAAATTAACAACCATAGGATGATAATGCGATT
AGTTTTTTAGCCTTATTTCTGGGGTAATTAATCAGCGAAGCGATGATTTTTGATCTATTAACAGATATAT
AAATGCAAAAACTGCATAACCACTTTAACTAATACTTTCAACATTTTCGGTTTGTATTACTTCTTATTCA
AATGTAATAAAAGTATCAACAAAAAATTGTTAATATACCTCTATACTTTAACGTCAAGGAGAAAAAACCC
CGGATTCTAGAACTAGTGGATCCCCCGGGCTGCAGGAATTCGATATCAAGCTTATCGATACCGTCGACCT
CGAGTCATGTAATTAGTTATGTCACGCTTACATTCACGCCCTCCCCCCACATCCGCTCTAACCGAAAAGG
AAGGAGTTAGACAACCTGAAGTCTAGGTCCCTATTTATTTTTTTATAGTTATGTTAGTATTAAGAACGTT
ATTTATATTTCAAATTTTTCTTTTTTTTCTGTACAGACGCGTGTACGCATGGTACATTATACT
